Addgene plasmid #236814: pGL4 [luc2P/hIL8/Hygro] Vector
Purpose: Express hIL8 response element in luciferase reporter assay
Depositing lab: Promega Corporation.
Backbone
  Vector backbone: pGL4.24[luc2P/minP] Vector
  Vector type: Luciferase
  Selectable markers: Hygromycin
Growth in bacteria
  Bacterial resistance: Ampicillin, 100 μg/mL
  Growth temperature: 37°C
  Growth strain: DH5alpha
  Copy number: High Copy
Gene/Insert
  Gene/Insert name: hIL8
  Species: H. sapiens (human)
  Mutation: None
  Entrez Gene: CXCL8 (a.k.a. GCP-1, GCP1, IL8, LECT, LUCT, LYNAP, MDNCF, MONAP, NAF, NAP-1, NAP1, SCYB8)
  Cloning method: Other
Terms and licenses: Academic/Nonprofit Terms; Industry Terms
How to cite: pGL4 [luc2P/hIL8/Hygro] Vector was a gift from Promega Corporation (Addgene plasmid # 236814)
