[The description below was written by a language model from this plasmid's Addgene catalogue record and pLannotate feature annotations shown in this document.]
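Description:
pGL4 [luc2P/hIL8/Hygro] Vector is a 6,236 bp mammalian luciferase reporter plasmid built on the pGL4.24[luc2P/minP] backbone and designed to report transcriptional activity driven by regulatory sequence from the human IL8 (CXCL8) gene. It is maintained in E. coli as a high-copy plasmid through a ColE1/pUC-type origin and an ampicillin resistance (β-lactamase) gene. For selection in mammalian cells it carries a hygromycin B phosphotransferase cassette driven by the SV40 enhancer/early promoter and terminated by a synthetic poly(A) signal, which allows stable reporter lines to be generated as well as transient assays.

The reporter is luc2P: the synthetic, codon-optimised firefly luciferase gene luc2 fused at its C-terminus to an hPEST degradation sequence derived from mouse ornithine decarboxylase, followed by an SV40 poly(A) signal. The PEST motif shortens the protein's half-life, so luminescence tracks changes in transcription more closely than a stable luciferase would. The feature table annotates nothing in the roughly 360 bp immediately upstream of the luciferase coding sequence, which is presumably where the hIL8 element sits; the record does not define its exact boundaries, or whether the backbone's minimal promoter is retained. A synthetic poly(A) signal and an RNA polymerase II transcriptional pause site from the human α2-globin gene lie upstream of this region, limiting read-through from the backbone and reducing background signal. The short SV40 large T and tetracycline resistance fragments appear to be incidental annotation matches rather than functional genes. The construct is intended for luciferase assays that monitor activation of the IL8 response element in transfected cells.
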