Features (pLannotate 1.2.2; 13 found; start..end, strand, type, name):
    367..2016    +  CDS            luciferase: firefly luciferase synthetic luc2 version of the luciferase gene
   2020..2139    +  CDS            hPEST: PEST degradation sequence from mouse ornithine decarboxylase human codon-optimized
   2191..2312    -  polyA_signal   SV40 poly(A) signal: SV40 polyadenylation signal
   2338..2469    -  CDS            LT_SV40 (fragment): Experimental evidence at protein level: Swiss-Prot protein existence level 1. Isoform 17kT antigen targets host RBL2 for degradation and promotes cell proliferation. Transactivates host cyclin A promoter through its J domain. From Simian virus 40 (SV40).
   2506..2863    +  promoter       SV40 promoter: SV40 enhancer and early promoter
   2894..3931    +  CDS            HygR: hygromycin B phosphotransferase confers resistance to hygromycin
   3955..4003    +  polyA_signal   poly(A) signal: synthetic polyadenylation signal
   4019..4150    +  CDS            TcR (fragment): tetracycline efflux protein; tet; confers resistance to tetracycline
   4330..4918    -  rep_origin     ori: high-copy-number ColE1/pMB1/pBR322/pUC origin of replication
   5118..5978    -  CDS            AmpR: β-lactamase confers resistance to ampicillin, carbenicillin, and related antibiotics
   5979..6020    -  promoter       AmpR promoter (fragment): bla
   6083..6131    +  polyA_signal   poly(A) signal: synthetic polyadenylation signal
   6145..6236    +  misc_feature   pause site: RNA polymerase II transcriptional pause signal from the human α2 globin gene
>Addgene plasmid #236814 | pGL4 [luc2P/hIL8/Hygro] Vector | depositor full sequence | sequence record 470865 | pGL4 [luc2P/hIL8/Hygro] Vector sequence 6236 bps
GGCCTAACTGGCCGGTACCTCTAGAAATAAAAAAGCATACAATTGATAATTCACCAAATTGTGGAGCTTC
AGTATTTTAAATGTATATTAAAATTAAATTATTTTAAAGATCAAAGAAAACTTTCGTCATACTCCGTATT
TGATAAGGAACAAATAGGAAGTGTGATGACTCAGGTTTGCCCTGAGGGGATGGGCCATCAGTTGCAAATC
GTGGAATTTCCTCTGACATAATGAAAAGATGAGGGTGCATAAGTTCTCTAGTAGGGTGATGATATAAAAA
GCCACCGGAGCACTCCATAAGGCACAAACTTTCAGAGACAGCAGAGCACACAAGCTTGGCAATCCGGTAC
TGTTGGTAAAGCCACCATGGAAGATGCCAAAAACATTAAGAAGGGCCCAGCGCCATTCTACCCACTCGAA
GACGGGACCGCCGGCGAGCAGCTGCACAAAGCCATGAAGCGCTACGCCCTGGTGCCCGGCACCATCGCCT
TTACCGACGCACATATCGAGGTGGACATTACCTACGCCGAGTACTTCGAGATGAGCGTTCGGCTGGCAGA
AGCTATGAAGCGCTATGGGCTGAATACAAACCATCGGATCGTGGTGTGCAGCGAGAATAGCTTGCAGTTC
TTCATGCCCGTGTTGGGTGCCCTGTTCATCGGTGTGGCTGTGGCCCCAGCTAACGACATCTACAACGAGC
GCGAGCTGCTGAACAGCATGGGCATCAGCCAGCCCACCGTCGTATTCGTGAGCAAGAAAGGGCTGCAAAA
GATCCTCAACGTGCAAAAGAAGCTACCGATCATACAAAAGATCATCATCATGGATAGCAAGACCGACTAC
CAGGGCTTCCAAAGCATGTACACCTTCGTGACTTCCCATTTGCCACCCGGCTTCAACGAGTACGACTTCG
TGCCCGAGAGCTTCGACCGGGACAAAACCATCGCCCTGATCATGAACAGTAGTGGCAGTACCGGATTGCC
CAAGGGCGTAGCCCTACCGCACCGCACCGCTTGTGTCCGATTCAGTCATGCCCGCGACCCCATCTTCGGC
AACCAGATCATCCCCGACACCGCTATCCTCAGCGTGGTGCCATTTCACCACGGCTTCGGCATGTTCACCA
CGCTGGGCTACTTGATCTGCGGCTTTCGGGTCGTGCTCATGTACCGCTTCGAGGAGGAGCTATTCTTGCG
CAGCTTGCAAGACTATAAGATTCAATCTGCCCTGCTGGTGCCCACACTATTTAGCTTCTTCGCTAAGAGC
ACTCTCATCGACAAGTACGACCTAAGCAACTTGCACGAGATCGCCAGCGGCGGGGCGCCGCTCAGCAAGG
AGGTAGGTGAGGCCGTGGCCAAACGCTTCCACCTACCAGGCATCCGCCAGGGCTACGGCCTGACAGAAAC
AACCAGCGCCATTCTGATCACCCCCGAAGGGGACGACAAGCCTGGCGCAGTAGGCAAGGTGGTGCCCTTC
TTCGAGGCTAAGGTGGTGGACTTGGACACCGGTAAGACACTGGGTGTGAACCAGCGCGGCGAGCTGTGCG
TCCGTGGCCCCATGATCATGAGCGGCTACGTTAACAACCCCGAGGCTACAAACGCTCTCATCGACAAGGA
CGGCTGGCTGCACAGCGGCGACATCGCCTACTGGGACGAGGACGAGCACTTCTTCATCGTGGACCGGCTG
AAGAGCCTGATCAAATACAAGGGCTACCAGGTAGCCCCAGCCGAACTGGAGAGCATCCTGCTGCAACACC
CCAACATCTTCGACGCCGGGGTCGCCGGCCTGCCCGACGACGATGCCGGCGAGCTGCCCGCCGCAGTCGT
CGTGCTGGAACACGGTAAAACCATGACCGAGAAGGAGATCGTGGACTATGTGGCCAGCCAGGTTACAACC
GCCAAGAAGCTGCGCGGTGGTGTTGTGTTCGTGGACGAGGTGCCTAAAGGACTGACCGGCAAGTTGGACG
CCCGCAAGATCCGCGAGATTCTCATTAAGGCCAAGAAGGGCGGCAAGATCGCCGTGAATTCTCACGGCTT
CCCTCCCGAGGTGGAGGAGCAGGCCGCCGGCACCCTGCCCATGAGCTGCGCCCAGGAGAGCGGCATGGAT
AGACACCCTGCTGCTTGCGCCAGCGCCAGGATCAACGTCTAAGGCCGCGACTCTAGAGTCGGGGCGGCCG
GCCGCTTCGAGCAGACATGATAAGATACATTGATGAGTTTGGACAAACCACAACTAGAATGCAGTGAAAA
AAATGCTTTATTTGTGAAATTTGTGATGCTATTGCTTTATTTGTAACCATTATAAGCTGCAATAAACAAG
TTAACAACAACAATTGCATTCATTTTATGTTTCAGGTTCAGGGGGAGGTGTGGGAGGTTTTTTAAAGCAA
GTAAAACCTCTACAAATGTGGTAAAATCGATAAGGATCCGTTTGCGTATTGGGCGCTCTTCCGCTGATCT
GCGCAGCACCATGGCCTGAAATAACCTCTGAAAGAGGAACTTGGTTAGCTACCTTCTGAGGCGGAAAGAA
CCAGCTGTGGAATGTGTGTCAGTTAGGGTGTGGAAAGTCCCCAGGCTCCCCAGCAGGCAGAAGTATGCAA
AGCATGCATCTCAATTAGTCAGCAACCAGGTGTGGAAAGTCCCCAGGCTCCCCAGCAGGCAGAAGTATGC
AAAGCATGCATCTCAATTAGTCAGCAACCATAGTCCCGCCCCTAACTCCGCCCATCCCGCCCCTAACTCC
GCCCAGTTCCGCCCATTCTCCGCCCCATGGCTGACTAATTTTTTTTATTTATGCAGAGGCCGAGGCCGCC
TCTGCCTCTGAGCTATTCCAGAAGTAGTGAGGAGGCTTTTTTGGAGGCCTAGGCTTTTGCAAAAAGCTCG
ATTCTTCTGACACTAGCGCCACCATGAAGAAGCCCGAACTCACCGCTACCAGCGTTGAAAAATTTCTCAT
CGAGAAGTTCGACAGTGTGAGCGACCTGATGCAGTTGTCGGAGGGCGAAGAGAGCCGAGCCTTCAGCTTC
GATGTCGGCGGACGCGGCTATGTACTGCGGGTGAATAGCTGCGCTGATGGCTTCTACAAAGACCGCTACG
TGTACCGCCACTTCGCCAGCGCTGCACTACCCATCCCCGAAGTGTTGGACATCGGCGAGTTCAGCGAGAG
CCTGACATACTGCATCAGTAGACGCGCCCAAGGCGTTACTCTCCAAGACCTCCCCGAAACAGAGCTGCCT
GCTGTGTTACAGCCTGTCGCCGAAGCTATGGATGCTATTGCCGCCGCCGACCTCAGTCAAACCAGCGGCT
TCGGCCCATTCGGGCCCCAAGGCATCGGCCAGTACACAACCTGGCGGGATTTCATTTGCGCCATTGCTGA
TCCCCATGTCTACCACTGGCAGACCGTGATGGACGACACCGTGTCCGCCAGCGTAGCTCAAGCCCTGGAC
GAACTGATGCTGTGGGCCGAAGACTGTCCCGAGGTGCGCCACCTCGTCCATGCCGACTTCGGCAGCAACA
ACGTCCTGACCGACAACGGCCGCATCACCGCCGTAATCGACTGGTCCGAAGCTATGTTCGGGGACAGTCA
GTACGAGGTGGCCAACATCTTCTTCTGGCGGCCCTGGCTGGCTTGCATGGAGCAGCAGACTCGCTACTTC
GAGCGCCGGCATCCCGAGCTGGCCGGCAGCCCTCGTCTGCGAGCCTACATGCTGCGCATCGGCCTGGATC
AGCTCTACCAGAGCCTCGTGGACGGCAACTTCGACGATGCTGCCTGGGCTCAAGGCCGCTGCGATGCCAT
CGTCCGCAGCGGGGCCGGCACCGTCGGTCGCACACAAATCGCTCGCCGGAGCGCAGCCGTATGGACCGAC
GGCTGCGTCGAGGTGCTGGCCGACAGCGGCAACCGCCGGCCCAGTACACGACCGCGCGCTAAGGAGGTAG
GTCGAGTTTAAACTCTAGAACCGGTCATGGCCGCAATAAAATATCTTTATTTTCATTACATCTGTGTGTT
GGTTTTTTGTGTGTTCGAACTAGATGCTGTCGACCGATGCCCTTGAGAGCCTTCAACCCAGTCAGCTCCT
TCCGGTGGGCGCGGGGCATGACTATCGTCGCCGCACTTATGACTGTCTTCTTTATCATGCAACTCGTAGG
ACAGGTGCCGGCAGCGCTCTTCCGCTTCCTCGCTCACTGACTCGCTGCGCTCGGTCGTTCGGCTGCGGCG
AGCGGTATCAGCTCACTCAAAGGCGGTAATACGGTTATCCACAGAATCAGGGGATAACGCAGGAAAGAAC
ATGTGAGCAAAAGGCCAGCAAAAGGCCAGGAACCGTAAAAAGGCCGCGTTGCTGGCGTTTTTCCATAGGC
TCCGCCCCCCTGACGAGCATCACAAAAATCGACGCTCAAGTCAGAGGTGGCGAAACCCGACAGGACTATA
AAGATACCAGGCGTTTCCCCCTGGAAGCTCCCTCGTGCGCTCTCCTGTTCCGACCCTGCCGCTTACCGGA
TACCTGTCCGCCTTTCTCCCTTCGGGAAGCGTGGCGCTTTCTCATAGCTCACGCTGTAGGTATCTCAGTT
CGGTGTAGGTCGTTCGCTCCAAGCTGGGCTGTGTGCACGAACCCCCCGTTCAGCCCGACCGCTGCGCCTT
ATCCGGTAACTATCGTCTTGAGTCCAACCCGGTAAGACACGACTTATCGCCACTGGCAGCAGCCACTGGT
AACAGGATTAGCAGAGCGAGGTATGTAGGCGGTGCTACAGAGTTCTTGAAGTGGTGGCCTAACTACGGCT
ACACTAGAAGAACAGTATTTGGTATCTGCGCTCTGCTGAAGCCAGTTACCTTCGGAAAAAGAGTTGGTAG
CTCTTGATCCGGCAAACAAACCACCGCTGGTAGCGGTGGTTTTTTTGTTTGCAAGCAGCAGATTACGCGC
AGAAAAAAAGGATCTCAAGAAGATCCTTTGATCTTTTCTACGGGGTCTGACGCTCAGTGGAACGAAAACT
CACGTTAAGGGATTTTGGTCATGAGATTATCAAAAAGGATCTTCACCTAGATCCTTTTAAATTAAAAATG
AAGTTTTAAATCAATCTAAAGTATATATGAGTAAACTTGGTCTGACAGCGGCCGCAAATGCTAAACCACT
GCAGTGGTTACCAGTGCTTGATCAGTGAGGCACCGATCTCAGCGATCTGCCTATTTCGTTCGTCCATAGT
GGCCTGACTCCCCGTCGTGTAGATCACTACGATTCGTGAGGGCTTACCATCAGGCCCCAGCGCAGCAATG
ATGCCGCGAGAGCCGCGTTCACCGGCCCCCGATTTGTCAGCAATGAACCAGCCAGCAGGGAGGGCCGAGC
GAAGAAGTGGTCCTGCTACTTTGTCCGCCTCCATCCAGTCTATGAGCTGCTGTCGTGATGCTAGAGTAAG
AAGTTCGCCAGTGAGTAGTTTCCGAAGAGTTGTGGCCATTGCTACTGGCATCGTGGTATCACGCTCGTCG
TTCGGTATGGCTTCGTTCAACTCTGGTTCCCAGCGGTCAAGCCGGGTCACATGATCACCCATATTATGAA
GAAATGCAGTCAGCTCCTTAGGGCCTCCGATCGTTGTCAGAAGTAAGTTGGCCGCGGTGTTGTCGCTCAT
GGTAATGGCAGCACTACACAATTCTCTTACCGTCATGCCATCCGTAAGATGCTTTTCCGTGACCGGCGAG
TACTCAACCAAGTCGTTTTGTGAGTAGTGTATACGGCGACCAAGCTGCTCTTGCCCGGCGTCTATACGGG
ACAACACCGCGCCACATAGCAGTACTTTGAAAGTGCTCATCATCGGGAATCGTTCTTCGGGGCGGAAAGA
CTCAAGGATCTTGCCGCTATTGAGATCCAGTTCGATATAGCCCACTCTTGCACCCAGTTGATCTTCAGCA
TCTTTTACTTTCACCAGCGTTTCGGGGTGTGCAAAAACAGGCAAGCAAAATGCCGCAAAGAAGGGAATGA
GTGCGACACGAAAATGTTGGATGCTCATACTCGTCCTTTTTCAATATTATTGAAGCATTTATCAGGGTTA
CTAGTACGTCTCTCAAGGATAAGTAAGTAATATTAAGGTACGGGAGGTATTGGACAGGCCGCAATAAAAT
ATCTTTATTTTCATTACATCTGTGTGTTGGTTTTTTGTGTGAATCGATAGTACTAACATACGCTCTCCAT
CAAAACAAAACGAAACAAAACAAACTAGCAAAATAGGCTGTCCCCAGTGCAAGTGCAGGTGCCAGAACAT
TTCTCT
